Addgene plasmid #62023: NKP91 GFP (1034)
Purpose: mammalian expression of nuclear envelope transmembrane protein
Depositing lab: Eric Schirmer. Depositing organization: University of Edinburgh. Publication: The leukocyte nuclear envelope proteome varies with cell activation and contains novel transmembrane proteins that affect genome architecture. Korfali N, Wilkie GS, Swanson SK, Srsen V, Batrakou DG, Fairley EA, Malik P, Zuleger N, Goncharevich A, de Las Heras J, Kelly DA, Kerr AR, Florens L, Schirmer EC. Mol Cell Proteomics. 2010 Dec;9(12):2571-85. doi: 10.1074/mcp.M110.002915. Epub 2010 Aug 6. PubMed 20693407.
Backbone
  Vector backbone: pEGPF-N2
  Backbone manufacturer: unknown
  Vector type: Mammalian Expression
Growth in bacteria
  Bacterial resistance: Kanamycin, 50 μg/mL
  Growth temperature: 37°C
  Growth strain: DH5alpha
  Copy number: High Copy
Gene/Insert
  Gene/Insert name: Tmem41A (alt name: NKP91)
  Species: H. sapiens (human)
  Entrez Gene: TMEM41A (a.k.a. UNQ168/PRO194, 2900010K02Rik)
  Promoter: CMV
  Tag / fusion protein: EGFP (C terminal on backbone)
  Cloning method: Restriction Enzyme; 5′ cloning site BglII (not destroyed); 3′ cloning site SalI (destroyed during cloning)
  Sequencing primers: 5′ CMV-F; 3′ EGFP-R
Terms and licenses: Academic/Nonprofit Terms; Industry Terms: Not Available to Industry
How to cite: NKP91 GFP (1034) was a gift from Eric Schirmer (Addgene plasmid # 62023 ; http://n2t.net/addgene:62023 ; RRID:Addgene_62023)
