[The description below was written by a language model from this plasmid's Addgene catalogue record.]
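Description:
NKP91 GFP (1034) is a mammalian expression plasmid built on a backbone recorded as "pEGPF-N2" (presumably pEGFP-N2, though the manufacturer is listed as unknown). It is maintained in E. coli as a high-copy plasmid under kanamycin selection. No feature table accompanies the entry, so the origin of replication, polyadenylation signal and any mammalian selection marker are not documented, and no total size is given.

The insert is human TMEM41A, also called NKP91, placed between the BglII and SalI sites of the polylinker. The BglII site was retained and the SalI site was destroyed during cloning. Transcription is driven by the CMV promoter, a strong constitutive promoter widely used for transient expression in cultured mammalian cells. In the N-series layout the gene sits upstream of the backbone's EGFP coding sequence, so the protein is produced with EGFP fused to its C terminus. This lets the protein be followed directly by fluorescence microscopy without an antibody.

The stated purpose is mammalian expression of a nuclear envelope transmembrane protein. The associated study surveyed the leukocyte nuclear envelope proteome and identified novel transmembrane proteins that affect genome architecture. A GFP fusion of this kind is suited to testing whether a candidate from such a screen targets to the nuclear envelope in transfected cells, and to examining the consequences of its overexpression. The record does not specify the exact experiments performed with this plasmid, or whether the insert is the full-length coding sequence.
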