>Addgene plasmid #62023 | NKP91 GFP (1034) | addgene partial sequence | sequence record 102330 | CMV-F 5'-CGCAAATGGGCGGTAGGCGTG-3'
GCAGAGCTGGTTTAGTGACCGTCAGATCCGCTAGCGCTACCGGACTCAGATCTATGCGCCCGCTTCTCGG
CCTCCTTCTGGTCTTCGCCGGCTGCACCTTCGCCTTGTACTTGCTGTCGACGCGACTGCCCCGCGGGCGG
AGACTGGGCTCCACCGAGGAGGCTGGAGGCAGGTCGCTGTGGTTCCCCTCCGACCTGGCAGAGCTGCGGG
AGCTCTCTGAGGTCCTTCGAGAGTACCGGAAGGAGCACCAGGCCTACGTGTTCCTGCTCTTCTGCGGCGC
CTACCTCTACAAACAGGGCTTTGCCATCCCCGGCTCCAGCTTCCTGAATGTTTTAGCTGGTGCCTTGTTT
GGGCCATGGCTGGGGCTTCTGCTGTGCTGTGTGTTGACCTCGGTGGGTGCCACATGCTGCTACCTGCTCT
CCAGTATTTTTGGCAAACAGTTGGTGGTGTCCTACTTTCCTGATAAAGTGGCCCTGCTGCAGAGAAAGGT
GGAGGAGAACAGAAACAGCTTGTTTTTTTTCTTATTGTTTTTGAGACTTTTCCCCATGACACCAAACTGG
TTCTTGAACCTCTCGGCCCCAATTCTGAACATTCCCATCGTGCAGTTCTTCTTCTCAGTTCTTATCGGTT
TGATCCCATATAATTTCATCTGTGTGCAGACAGGGTCCATCCTGTCAACCCTAACCTCTCTGGATGCTCT
TTTCTCCTGGGACACTGTCTTTAAGCTGTTGGCCATTGCCATGGTGGCATTAATTCCTGGAACCCTCATT
AAAAAATTTAGTCAGAAACATCTGCAATTGAATGAAACAAGTACTGCTAATCATATACACAGTAGAA
