>Addgene plasmid #62023 | NKP91 GFP (1034) | addgene partial sequence | sequence record 102655 | C-ter-GFP 5'-CTCCTCGCCCTTGCTCAC-3'
CCGTCGAGGTCGACGGTATCGATAAGCTTGATATCCACTGTGGAATTCGCCCTTGAGAGTGTCTTTTCTA
CTGTGTATATGATTAGCAGTACTTGTTTCATTCAATTGCAGATGTTTCTGACTAAATTTTTTAATGAGGG
TTCCAGGAATTAATGCCACCATGGCAATGGCCAACAGCTTAAAGACAGTGTCCCAGGAGAAAAGAGCATC
CAGAGAGGTTAGGGTTGACAGGATGGACCCTGTCTGCACACAGATGAAATTATATGGGATCAAACCGATA
AGAACTGAGAAGAAGAACTGCACGATGGGAATGTTCAGAATTGGGGCCGAGAGGTTCAAGAACCAGTTTG
GTGTCATGGGGAAAAGTCTCAAAAACAATAAGAAAAAAAACAAGCTGTTTCTGTTCTCCTCCACCTTTCT
CTGCAGCAGGGCCACTTTATCAGGAAAGTAGGACACCACCAACTGTTTGCCAAAAATACTGGAGAGCAGG
TAGCAGCATGTGGCACCCACCGAGGTCAACACACAGCACAGCAGAAGCCCCAGCCATGGCCCAAACAAGG
CACCAGCTAAAACATTCAGGAAGCTGGAGCCGGGGATGGCAAAGCCCTGTTTGTAGAGGTAGGCGCCGCA
GAAGAGCAGGAACACGTAGGCCTGGTGCTCCTTCCGGTACTCTCGAAGGACCTCAGAGAGCTCCCGCAGC
TCTGCCAGGTCGGAGGGGAACCACAGCGACCTGCCTCCAGCCTCCTCGGTGGAGCCCAGTCTCCGCCCGC
GGGGCAGTCGCGTCGACAGCAAGTACAAGGCGAAGGTGCAGCCGGCGAAGACCAGAAGGAGGCCGAGAAG
CGGGCGCATAGATCTGAGTCCGGTAGCGCTAGCGGATCTGACGGTTCACTAA
